>Addgene plasmid #78161 | TRCN0000072254 | addgene partial sequence | sequence record 148669 | hU6-F 5'-GAGGGCCTATTTCCCATGATT-3'
GGCTGTTAGAGAGATAATTGGAATTAATTTGACTGTAAACACAAAGATATTAGTACAAAATACGTGACGT
AGAAAGTAATAATTTCTTGGGTAGTTTGCAGTTTTAAAATTATGTTTTAAAATGGACTATCATATGCTTA
CCGTAACTTGAAAGTATTTCGATTTCTTGGCTTTATATATCTTGTGGAAAGGACGAAACACCGGATGTTT
ACTACACTCGGATATCTCGAGATATCCGAGTGTAGTAAACATTTTTTGAATTCTCGACCTCGAGACAAAT
GGCAGTATTCATCCACAATTTTAAAAGAAAAGGGGGGATTGGGGGGTACAGTGCAGGGGAAAGAATAGTA
GACATAATAGCAACAGACATACAAACTAAAGAATTACAAAAACAAATTACAAAAATTCAAAATTTTCGGG
TTTATTACAGGGACAGCAGAGATCCACTTTGGCCGCGGCTCGAGGGGGTTGGGGTTGCGCCTTTTCCAAG
GCAGCCCTGGGTTTGCGCAGGGACGCGGCTGCTCTGGGCGTGGTTCCGGGAAACGCAGCGGCGCCGACCC
TGGGTCTCGCACATTCTTCACGTCCGTTCGCAGCGTCACCCGGATCTTCGCCGCTACCCTTGTGGGCCCC
CCGGCGACGCTTCCTGCTCCGCCCCTAAGTCGGGAAGGTTCCTTGCGGTTCGCGGCGTGCCGGACGTGAC
AAACGGAAGCCGCACGTCTCACTAGTACCCTCGCAGACGGACAGCGCCAGGGAGCAATGGCAGCGCGCCG
ACCGCGATGGGCTGTGGCCAATAGCGGCTGCTCAGCAGGGCGCGCCGAGAGCAGCGGCCGGGAAGGGGCG
GTGCGGGAGGCGGGGGTG
