[The description below was written by a language model from this plasmid's Addgene catalogue record.]
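Description:
TRCN0000072254 is an RNAi plasmid built on the pLKO_TRC005 backbone, one of the shRNA vector designs originating with The RNAi Consortium at the Broad Institute. It carries a short hairpin RNA directed against luciferase. Because luciferase is a reporter gene rather than an endogenous mammalian transcript, the hairpin is recorded as a luciferase control. In knockdown experiments, a construct of this kind serves as a non-targeting comparator for gene-specific shRNAs in cells that do not express the reporter. It can also act as a positive control for silencing where a luciferase reporter is present.

The plasmid is propagated in bacteria under ampicillin selection, and the recommended growth strain is a recombination-tolerant one, as is usual for vectors containing repeated sequences. Its copy number is not recorded. A puromycin marker allows selection of mammalian cells that have taken up the construct.

pLKO-series vectors are generally lentiviral transfer plasmids in which a Pol III promoter drives the hairpin. However, no feature table accompanies this entry, and the catalogue fields do not state the promoter, the viral elements or the origin of replication, so those details cannot be confirmed from the record. The construct was deposited in connection with a study combining genetic and pharmacologic screening of rare cancers, which is consistent with use as a control alongside gene-targeting shRNAs. It is available to academic and nonprofit users only.
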