Addgene plasmid #78161: TRCN0000072254
Purpose: Luciferase control
Depositing lab: William Hahn. Depositing organization: Dana-Farber Cancer Institute. Publication: Integrated genetic and pharmacologic interrogation of rare cancers. Hong AL, Tseng YY, Cowley GS, Jonas O, Cheah JH, Kynnap BD, Doshi MB, Oh C, Meyer SC, Church AJ, Gill S, Bielski CM, Keskula P, Imamovic A, Howell S, Kryukov GV, Clemons PA, Tsherniak A, Vazquez F, Crompton BD, Shamji AF, Rodriguez-Galindo C, Janeway KA, Roberts CW, Stegmaier K, van Hummelen P, Cima MJ, Langer RS, Garraway LA, Schreiber SL, Root DE, Hahn WC, Boehm JS. Nat Commun. 2016 Jun 22;7:11987. doi: 10.1038/ncomms11987. PubMed 27329820.
Backbone
  Vector backbone: pLKO_TRC005
  Vector type: RNAi
  Selectable markers: Puromycin
Growth in bacteria
  Bacterial resistance: Ampicillin, 100 μg/mL
  Growth temperature: 37°C
  Growth strain: NEB Stable
  Copy number: Unknown
Gene/Insert
  Gene/Insert name: Luciferase
  gRNA/shRNA sequence: ATGTTTACTACACTCGGATAT
Resource information
  A portion of this plasmid was derived from a plasmid made by: The RNAi Consortium / Broad Institute
Terms and licenses: Academic/Nonprofit Terms; Industry Terms: Not Available to Industry
How to cite: TRCN0000072254 was a gift from William Hahn (Addgene plasmid # 78161 ; http://n2t.net/addgene:78161 ; RRID:Addgene_78161)
